Addgene plasmid #203366: Tau BA 12->7 I260V
Purpose: For transfection and in vitro assay
Depositing lab: Stefan Stamm. Depositing organization: University of Kentucky. Publication: Influence of FTDP-17 mutants on circular tau RNAs. Margvelani G, Welden JR, Maquera AA, Van Eyk JE, Murray C, Miranda Sardon SC, Stamm S. Biochim Biophys Acta Mol Basis Dis. 2024 Apr;1870(4):167036. doi: 10.1016/j.bbadis.2024.167036. Epub 2024 Jan 28. PubMed 38286213.
Backbone
  Vector backbone: pcDNA 3.1
  Vector type: Mammalian Expression
Growth in bacteria
  Bacterial resistance: Ampicillin, 100 μg/mL
  Growth temperature: 37°C
  Growth strain: NEB Stable
  Copy number: Unknown
Gene/Insert
  Gene/Insert name: MAPT (alt name: Tau (with internal FLAG-tag))
  Species: H. sapiens (human)
  Mutation: I260V
  Entrez Gene: MAPT (a.k.a. DDPAC, FTD1, FTDP-17, MAPTL, MSTD, MTBT1, MTBT2, PPND, PPP1R103, TAU, Tau-PHF6, tau-40)
  Promoter: CMVf
  Cloning method: Unknown
Terms and licenses: Academic/Nonprofit Terms; Industry Terms: Not Available to Industry
Depositor comments: Please visit https://doi.org/10.1101/2023.09.08.556913 for bioRxiv preprint.
How to cite: Tau BA 12->7 I260V was a gift from Stefan Stamm (Addgene plasmid # 203366 ; http://n2t.net/addgene:203366 ; RRID:Addgene_203366)
