[The description below was written by a language model from this plasmid's Addgene catalogue record.]
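Description:
Tau BA 12->7 I260V is a mammalian expression plasmid built on the pcDNA 3.1 backbone and carrying human MAPT (tau) sequence with an internal FLAG tag and the I260V substitution. It is propagated in E. coli under ampicillin selection. The record gives no feature table, so other backbone elements, such as the bacterial origin, polyadenylation signal or any mammalian selection cassette, are not documented here, and copy number is listed as unknown. The recommended host is a recombination-deficient cloning strain of the kind often chosen for inserts that contain repeats or are otherwise unstable, although the record does not explain the choice.

Expression of the insert is driven by a promoter recorded as "CMVf", presumably a form of the cytomegalovirus immediate-early promoter that gives strong constitutive transcription in transfected mammalian cells. The associated publication concerns the influence of FTDP-17 (frontotemporal dementia with parkinsonism linked to chromosome 17) mutants on circular tau RNAs. In that context, the "12->7" in the name most plausibly refers to a back-splice joining MAPT exon 12 to exon 7 to generate a circular RNA, but the catalogue fields do not spell this out, nor do they define "BA" or the exact extent of the MAPT sequence included. The internal FLAG tag would allow immunodetection of any protein translated from the tau sequence.

The stated purpose is transfection and in vitro assay. The construct appears to be one of a set for comparing disease-linked tau variants, here I260V.
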