>Addgene plasmid #203366 | Tau BA 12->7 I260V | depositor partial sequence | sequence record 394379 | Construct 12->7 tau BA I260V sequenced with exon7 flag forward primer
CTAGAAGGATTAAGATCATGACATCGATTACAAGGATGACGATGACAAGAAAACGAAGATCGCCACACCG
CGGGGAGCAGCCCCTCCAGGCCAGAAGGGCCAGGCCAACGCCACCAGGATTCCAGCAAAAACCCCGCCCG
CTCCAAAGACACCACCCAGCTCTGGTGAACCTCCAAAATCAGGGGATCGCAGCGGCTACAGCAGCCCCGG
CTCCCCAGGCACTCCCGGCAGCCGCTCCCGCACCCCGTCCCTTCCAACCCCACCCACCCGGGAGCCCAAG
AAGGTGGCAGTGGTCCGTACTCCACCCAAGTCGCCGTCTTCCGCCAAGAGCCGCCTGCAGACAGCCCCCG
TGCCCATGCCAGACCTGAAGAATGTCAAGTCCAAGGTCGGCTCCACTGAGAACCTGAAGCACCAGCCGGG
AGGCGGGAAGGTGCAGATAATT
[153 nt withheld, positions 443-595]
CATAAACCAGGAGGTGGCCAGGTGGAAGTAAAATCTGAGAAGCTTGACTTCAAGGACAGAGTCCAGTCGA
AGATTGGGTCCCTGGACAATATCACCCACGTCCCTGGCGGAGGAAATAAAAAGGTAAAGGGGGTAGGGTG
GGTTGGATGCTGCCCTTGGGTATATGGGCATTAATCAAGTTGAGTGGACAAAGGCTGGTCCAGTTCCCAG
AGGAGGAAAACAGAGGCTTCTGTGTTGACTGGCTGGATGTGGGCCCTCAGCAGCATCCAGTGGGTCTCCA
CTGCCTGTCTCAATCACCTGGAGCTTTAGCACGTTTCACACCTGGGCCCCAACCTGGAGAGGCTGACCAA
TGGGTCTCAGGGGCAGCTCGGTTGCTGGAGTTTTTGTTTTTATTATTTTTATGTATTTAAGGCAGGGTCT
CTGTATTAGTCCATTCCCCCACTGCTAATAAAGACTTACCCAGGACTGGGTAATTTTTAAGGG
